>Addgene plasmid #186690 | pBFC0619 | addgene full sequence | sequence record 373180 | Addgene NGS Result
ATCTAGGTGAAGATCCTTTTTGATAATCTCATGACCAAAATCCCTTAACGTGAGTTTTCGTTCCACTGAC
ACCTGCCCGAACCATATCTTTACACTTTATGCTTCCGGCTCGTATGTTGAAAGAGGAGAAAGGATCAATG
GCGACAAGTTTACCTACGCCCTCAGCAATTACGACTTCGGCGTTAGAGTATGCATTCCATACTCCCGCTC
GCAATCTAACGAAATCTCGCGGAAAAAACATTCATCGTTATGTCAGTGTAAAGATGAGTAAGAGGATTAC
GGTAGAATCTACTCTAGAGTGTGATGCCTGCTATCACTTTGATTTTGAGCCAAGTATTGTTCGCTTTTGC
GCTCAACCGATTCGATTTTTATATTATCTCAATGGTCAGTCTCACTCCTATGTTCCTGACTTTCTAGTTC
AATTTGATACCAACGAGTTTGTTCTATATGAAGTAAAGTCAGCTTATGCTAAGAACAAACCTGATTTTGA
TGTTGAATGGGAGGCGAAAGTAAAAGCAGCAACTGAACTAGGGCTAGAATTGGAGCTTGTTGAAGAGAGT
GATATTAGGGATACGGTTGTATTAAATAATCTTAAGCGCATGCATCGTTATGCTTCGAAAGATGAGCTGA
ATAACGTACATAACTCTCTCTTAAAAATAATAAAGTACAATGGCGCCCAATCTGCAAGATGCTTGGGAGA
ACAGTTGGGTTTAAAAGGCCGAACTGTTTTACCAATTTTGTGCGATTTGCTGTCAAGGTGTTTACTCGAT
ACACGTTTGGATAAGCCTCTATCTCTTGAATCTCGATTTGAGTTGGCCAGTTATGGCTAAGAAAGGGTTC
TCAAGTTTCCATAGAAAAGCAGTCTCTTCCCAAGATACGCTTGAATCGATAGAGCTTGTCTCTAGCGCTA
ATTGTCTAGAAAGTGTTACGTATCAAGATATATCAGCATTTCCCGAAACAATTGCGGTAGAGATTAATTT
CCGATTAAGCATTCTTCGCTTTTTAGCGCGAAAGTGCGAAACCATTGTGGCCAAATCAATTGAACCACAT
CGTGTAGAGCTACAGCAAAACTATAGTAGAAAAATACCCAGTGCAATAACGATATATCGATGGTGGCTTG
CTTTTCGAAAATCAGACTACAACCCCATTAGCTTAGCACCTAATATCAAGGATAGAGGTAATAGAGAGAC
AAAAGTGTCAACAGTTGTTGATTCTATTATGGAACAGGCAGTTGAAAGAGTTATATCTGGACGAAAAGTC
AATGTTAGCTCTGCATATAAACGTGTTCGACGAAAAGTTCGTCAATACAATCTAACTCATGGAACGAAAT
ACACGTATCCTAAGTACGAATCTGTAAGAAAGCGAGTAAAAAAGAAAACCCCATTTGAGTTATTAGCCGC
AGGGAAAGGGGAGAGAGTAGCTAAGAGAGAGTTTCGCCGAATGGGAAAAAAGATCCTCACGTCTAGCGTG
CTAGAGAGGGTTGAAATAGATCACACTGTCGTTGACCTTTTTGCAGTACACGAAGAGTATCGAATCCCAT
TGGGCCGACCTTGGCTTACTCAATTGGTTGATTGTTACAGTAAAGCTGTAATCGGTTTTTATTTAGGTTT
CGAGCCTCCTAGCTATGTGTCGGTTTCCCTTGCACTTAAGAATGCAATACAACGCAAAGATGACTTAATC
TCCTCGTATGAATCGATCGAGAATGAATGGCTATGTTATGGCATCCCAGACCTACTCGTAACTGATAATG
GTAAAGAGTTTTTGTCGAAAGCATTTGATCAAGCATGTGAATCACTATTGATCAATGTGCATCAAAATAA
AGTTGAAACGCCCGACAACAAACCTCATGTTGAACGTAACTACGGGACTATTAATACTTCTCTGTTAGAC
GATTTACCTGGGAAATCCTTCAGCCAGTACCTTCAAAGAGAAGGGTACGACTCTGTGGGAGAAGCTACCC
TTACACTCAATGAGATTAGAGAAATTTACTTAATTTGGTTGGTGGATATTTATCATAAAAAACCCAATCA
GAGAGGCACTAATTGTCCTAATGTTGCGTGGAAAAAGGGTTGTCAAGAATGGGAACCAGAGGAGTTCTCT
GGTTCTAAAGACGAATTAGACTTTAAATTTGCTATTGTTGATTACAAACAACTTACTAAAGTAGGGATAA
CTGTCTACAAAGAACTGAGTTATAGCAATGACCGTTTAGCTGAATATAGAGGGAAGAAAGGAAACCATAA
AGTTCAGTTCAAGTATAACCCTGAGTGTATGGCAGTTATTTGGGTGTTGGATGAGGATATGAATGAGTAC
TTTACAGTTAATGCGATTGACTACGAATATGCAAGTAGAGTATCACTTTGGCAACATAAATATAACATGA
AATATCAAGCAGAACTAAATTCAGCAGAATATGATGAGGACAAGGAAATTGATGCAGAAATAAAAATTGA
AGAAATCGCAGATCGTTCAATTGTTAAGACTAACAAAATCAGAGCTCGGAGGCGTGGCGCTAGGCATCAA
GAGAATAGCGCAAGGGCTAAGTCAATCAGTAATGCGAACCCGGCCTCGATACAAAAACATGAAGATGAAA
TCGTTAGTGCAGATAATGACGATTGGGATATTGATTATGTCTGAGAAATCGTCAAATGAGTGAAACGCGT
GAGGCTCGTATATCAAGAGCTAAAAGGGCATTTGTATCCACACCGAGCGTTAGGAAAATCTTGAGTTACA
TGGATAGATGTAGAGATCTATCAGACCTAGAGTCTGAGCCTACATGCATGATGGTCTATGGTGCTTCGGG
TGTAGGTAAAACGACCGTCATCAAGAAATACTTAAATCAAAACAGAAGAGAGTCCGAAGCCGGGGGCGAT
ATAATACCGGTTTTGCATATTGAGTTGCCAGACAATGCGAAGCCAGTAGATGCAGCAAGGGAATTGCTGG
TTGAAATGGGTGACCCGCTAGCACTTTATGAAACTGACTTAGCTAGATTGACGAAAAGACTGACTGAATT
AATCCCTGCGGTCGGCGTGAAGCTGATTATTATCGATGAGTTCCAACATTTGGTGGAAGAAAGGTCAAAT
CGGGTTCTTACCCAAGTAGGTAATTGGCTAAAAATGATACTTAACAAAACGAAATGTCCAATTGTTATAT
TTGGTATGCCATACTCAAAAGTTGTACTGCAAGCAAACTCGCAACTTCACGGGCGATTTTCCATTCAGGT
TGAACTGCGCCCCTTTAGCTACCAGGGAGGTAGAGGTGTATTTAAAACTTTTTTGGAATACCTTGATAAA
GCCCTACCTTTTGAAAAACAGGCTGGCTTAGCCAACGAAAGTTTGCAGAAAAAATTGTATGCATTCTCTC
AGGGAAACATGCGTTCGTTGAGAAACCTTATTTATCAAGCATCTATCGAAGCAATTGATAATCAGCATGA
AACGATAACCGAAGAAGATTTCGTTTTTGCATCGAAGTTGACATCGGGCGATAAACCCAACTCATGGAAA
AATCCTTTTGAGGAGGGTGTTGAGGTAACAGAAGATATGTTACGACCGCCACCAAAAGATATTGGTTGGG
AGGACTATTTGAGACATTCAACCCCGAGAGTGAGTAAACCAGGTAGAAATAAAAACTTTTTCGAATAACC
TAGGCTGCTGCCACCGCTGAGCAATAACCATCTTAGTATATTAGTTAAGTATAAGAAGGAGATATACATA
TGTTTTTGCAAAGACCTAAACCTTACAGCGATGAAAGTTTAGAAAGTTTCTTTATCCGAGTGGCTAACAA
AAATGGCTACGGTGATGTCCATCGCTTCCTAGAAGCCACTAAACGATTCCTTCAAGACATTGACCATAAT
GGCTATCAAACCTTTCCGACTGATATAACTCGGATAAACCCATACTCAGCTAAAAACAGTTCCAGCGCAC
GAACTGCGTCATTCCTGAAACTTGCACAATTGACATTTAATGAACCGCCAGAGCTACTTGGGTTGGCAAT
TAACAGAACAAACATGAAATACTCGCCGTCAACTAGCGCGGTTGTTAGAGGTGCAGAAGTCTTTCCTCGC
AGTTTACTACGGACGCACTCCATCCCCTGCTGTCCTTTGTGTCTGCGAGAAAATGGCTACGCCTCCTACC
TTTGGCACTTTCAGGGGTACGAATACTGCCACAGCCATAACGTACCTTTAATTACCACTTGTAGCTGTGG
TAAGGAGTTTGACTACCGAGTATCTGGGTTAAAGGGCATTTGCTGCAAATGCAAGGAGCCTATCACCTTA
ACCAGCAGGGAGAACGGTCATGAGGCAGCGTGTACTGTTTCAAACTGGCTTGCTGGCCATGAATCTAAAC
CTCTGCCAAATCTTCCTAAAAGCTACCGATGGGGTTTAGTTCATTGGTGGATGGGTATTAAAGATAGCGA
GTTCGATCACTTTTCGTTCGTTCAATTTTTCTCAAACTGGCCAAGGTCATTCCACTCGATAATCGAAGAT
GAAGTAGAGTTCAACCTTGAGCATGCTGTTGTCAGCACGTCTGAATTACGACTAAAAGATCTTCTTGGTC
GATTGTTTTTCGGTTCAATTCGGTTACCTGAGCGGAATCTTCAACACAATATCATCCTTGGTGAGCTTCT
CTGCTATTTAGAAAATCGTTTATGGCAAGACAAGGGATTAATCGCCAACCTCAAAATGAACGCGTTAGAG
GCGACTGTAATGTTAAATTGTAGCCTCGATCAGATTGCATCAATGGTTGAACAACGCATCTTGAAGCCAA
ATCGAAAAAGCAAGCCCAACAGCCCTCTTGATGTTACCGATTATCTATTTCATTTCGGCGATATTTTCTG
TCTTTGGTTAGCTGAGTTCCAAAGCGATGAGTTTAACCGTTCGTTTTATGTGTCGAGGTGGTAAATGCAA
ACTCTGAAAGAACTAATCGCATCCAATCCTGACGACTTAACAACTGAACTTAAGAGAGCATTTCGTCCAC
TCACACCGCATATTGCAATTGATGGTAATGAACTTGACGCACTGACGATATTAGTCAATTTAACCGATAA
GACTGATGATCAGAAAGACCTGCTCGATCGAGCCAAATGCAAGCAAAAACTTCGAGATGAAAAATGGTGG
GCTAGCTGCATAAATTGCGTTAATTACAGACAAAGCCATAACCCAAAATTCCCGGATATACGTTCTGAAG
GCGTGATTCGAACCCAAGCCCTGGGTGAATTACCGAGTTTCCTACTCTCGTCCTCAAAAATCCCACCATA
CCATTGGTCATATAGCCATGATTCAAAATACGTCAACAAAAGCGCATTCCTCACCAATGAGTTTTGTTGG
GATGGTGAGATCTCATGTTTGGGTGAGCTTCTTAAAGATGCAGATCACCCACTTTGGAATACTTTGAAAA
AGTTAGGTTGTTCTCAAAAAACTTGCAAAGCAATGGCAAAACAACTAGCTGATATTACTCTCACGACTAT
CAATGTCACACTCGCACCAAATTACCTGACTCAAATATCTCTCCCCGATAGTGATACATCCTACATTTCA
CTCTCTCCTGTTGCATCGCTATCGATGCAAAGCCACTTTCATCAGAGGCTCCAAGATGAAAATCGGCATA
GCGCGATAACGCGGTTTAGCCGAACTACCAACATGGGGGTCACTGCGATGACATGTGGCGGCGCATTTAG
AATGTTAAAGTCTGGCGCTAAGTTTTCCAGCCCCCCTCATCACCGATTAAACAGTAAACGAAGTTGGTTG
ACGTCAGAGCATGTTCAGTCATTAAAACAGTACCAGCGCCTCAACAAAAGCCTCATACCTGAAAACTCTC
GGATTGCACTCCGTAGAAAATACAAAATCGAGCTTCAAAATATGGTCAGATCTTGGTTTGCAATGCAAGA
CCATACCCTTGATTCGAACATACTTATCCAACATTTGAATCATGACCTATCTTACTTAGGAGCCACAAAA
CGTTTTGCATACGATCCAGCGATGACCAAGCTCTTTACTGAGCTTTTGAAACGAGAGTTATCAAATTCAA
TCAATAATGGTGAGCAACACACTAATGGATCGTTTTTAGTCCTACCGAATATCAGGGTTTGTGGCGCAAC
AGCTTTAAGCTCCCCGGTAACGGTGGGGATTCCATCACTTACAGCTTTCTTTGGCTTCGTTCACGCATTT
GAACGGAATATAAATCGCACCACCTCATCGTTTCGTGTTGAATCCTTTGCGATATGCGTCCATCAACTAC
ATGTCGAGAAGCGAGGTTTGACAGCAGAGTTTGTGGAAAAAGGCGACGGGACTATATCCGCTCCCGCGAC
CCGGGATGACTGGCAGTGTGATGTCGTATTTAGCCTTATTTTGAACACCAACTTTGCTCAACATATTGAC
CAAGATACGTTAGTTACATCACTACCAAAGCGATTGGCTCGGGGTTCAGCAAAAATTGCGATTGATGACT
TTAAACATATCAACTCATTCTCGACATTAGAAACAGCGATCGAATCTCTGCCAATAGAAGCTGGTAGGTG
GTTATCACTTTACGCACAGTCAAACAATAATCTAAGTGATCTATTAGCAGCCATGACAGAGGACCATCAG
CTCATGGCAAGCTGCGTCGGTTACCACTTGTTAGAAGAACCCAAAGATAAACCAAACTCCCTCAGAGGTT
ACAAACACGCTATCGCCGAGTGCATCATTGGACTCATTAACTCAATCACCTTTAGCTCAGAGACTGATCC
CAACACAATCTTTTGGTCGCTAAAGAACTATCAAAACTACCTAGTGGTACAGCCAAGGAGTATCAACGAT
GAAACTACCGACAAATCTAGCCTATGAGCGCTCTATCGACCCATCAGATGTCTGTTTTTTTGTCGTCTGG
CCCGATGATAGAAAAACACCTTTAACCTACAATTCTCGTACTCTGCTCGGGCAAATGGAAGCGGCATCAT
TAGCCTATGATGTCTCAGGTCAACCAATAAAAAGTGCCACCGCTGAGGCGTTAGCTCAAGGGAACCCTCA
TCAAGTTGATTTCTGCCACGTTCCATACGGTGCGAGTCATATTGAATGCAGTTTCTCCGTTTCGTTTTCT
TCTGAACTACGTCAACCATATAAGTGTAACTCAAGCAAAGTTAAACAAACGCTAGTGCAATTAGTCGAGC
TCTACGAAACGAAAATCGGCTGGACTGAGCTAGCAACCCGATATTTGATGAACATTTGCAACGGTAAATG
GCTGTGGAAAAATACCCGTAAAGCCTATTGCTGGAACATTGTACTTACACCTTGGCCTTGGAACGGGGAA
AAGGTTGGATTTGAAGATATTCGTACTAACTACACCTCACGGCAAGACTTTAAAAATAATAAAAATTGGT
CTGCTATAGTTGAAATGATCAAAACCGCATTTTCTAGTACTGATGGGCTGGCGATATTTGAAGTCAGGGC
CACCTTGCACTTGCCAACGAATGCTATGGTGCGGCCAAGCCAAGTTTTCACAGAAAAAGAAAGTGGCAGT
AAAAGTAAATCTAAAACTCAAAACAGTCGAGTTTTTCAGAGTACAACTATTGATGGTGAACGATCGCCAA
TACTAGGGGCCTTTAAAACGGGAGCAGCTATTGCAACCATTGACGACTGGTATCCTGAAGCCACTGAGCC
ACTAAGGGTCGGACGGTTTGGGGTTCATCGCGAAGATGTCACTTGCTACCGTCATCCGTCTACCGGAAAA
GATTTTTTCTCGATATTACAACAAGCAGAGCACTATATTGAAGTGTTGAGCGCCAACAAAACTCCCGCTC
AAGAAACTATCAACGACATGCACTTTTTAATGGCTAACCTGATTAAGGGTGGGATGTTCCAGCATAAAGG
AGACTGACTGTGAAATGGTATTATAAGACAATCACCTTTCTGCCAGAGTTGTGCAACAACGAGTCACTGG
CTGCAAAGTGTCTCCGCGTTCTGCATGGATTTAACTATCAGTATGAGACACGAAATATCGGCGTTTCATT
TCCGCTTTGGTGTGATGCAACGGTTGGAAAAAAGATTTCATTTGTCAGCAAGAACAAGATAGAACTCGAC
TTACTACTTAAACAACACTATTTCGTCCAAATGGAACAACTTCAATACTTTCATATATCCAACACTGTTC
TCGTCCCAGAAGATTGTACATACGTTTCCTTTAGACGCTGTCAATCTATAGATAAGCTCACAGCAGCAGG
GCTGGCAAGGAAAATCAGACGCCTGGAGAAACGTGCTCTATCTAGAGGCGAGCAATTTGACCCATCATCT
TTTGCTCAAAAAGAGCATACTGCAATAGCGCACTACCACTCACTTGGGGAGTCCAGCAAACAGACGAACC
GCAACTTTCGACTCAATATCAGGATGCTCTCGGAGCAACCCCGTGAGGGGAACTCGATTTTTAGTAGCTA
TGGCTTATCAAATTCAGAAAACTCGTTTCAGCCTGTACCCTTAATCTGACCTAGGCTGCTGCCACCGGTG
AACTGCCGAGTAGGTAGCTGATAACGAGACCTCGTTTACCTATCGGTCTCGTGAACTGCCGAGTAGGTAG
CTGATAACCCAAACCAGATGTCAACACAGCTACTGTTGATGCAACCATAAAGTGATATTTAATAATTATT
TATAATCAGCAACTTAACCACAAAACAACCATATATTGATATCTCACAAAACAACCATAAGTTGATATTT
TTCAGCCAGGGGTCCCCAATAATTACGATTTAAATTTGACATAAGCCTGTTCGGTTCGTAAACTGTAATG
CAAGTAGCGTATGCGCTCACGCAACTGGTCCAGAACCTTGACCGAACGCAGCGGTGGTAACGGCGCAGTG
GCGGTTTTCATGGCTTGTTATGACTGTTTTTTTGTACAGCCTATGCCTCGGGCATCCAAGCAGCAAGCGC
GTTACGCCGTGGGTCGATGTTTGATGTTATGGAGCAGCAACGATGTTACGCAGCAGCAACGATGTTACGC
AGCAGGGCAGTCGCCCTAAAACAAAGTTAGGTGGCTCAAGTATGGGCATCATTCGCACGTGTAGGCTCGG
CCCTGACCAAGTCAAATCCATGCGGGCTGCTCTTGATCTTTTCGGTCGTGAGTTCGGTGACGTAGCCACC
TACTCCCAACATCAGCCGGATTCCGATTACCTCGGGAACTTGCTCCGTAGTAAGACATTCATCGCGCTTG
CTGCCTTCGACCAAGAAGCGGTTGTTGGCGCTCTCGCGGCTTACGTTCTGCCCAAGTTTGAGCAGCCGCG
TAGTGAAATCTATATCTATGATCTCGCAGTCTCCGGAGAGCACCGGAGGCAGGGCATTGCCACCGCGCTC
ATCAATCTCCTCAAGCATGAGGCCAACGCGCTTGGTGCTTATGTGATCTACGTGCAAGCAGATTACGGTG
ACGATCCCGCAGTGGCTCTCTATACAAAGTTGGGCATACGGGAAGAAGTGATGCACTTTGATATCGACCC
AAGTACCGCCACCTAACAATTCGTTCAAGCCGAGATCGGCTTCCCGGCCGCGGAGTTGTTCGGTAAATTG
GACAACGGTCCGCGCGTTGTCCTTTTCCGCTGCATAACCCTGCTTCGGGGTCATTATAGCGATTTTTTCG
GTATATCCATCCTTTTTCGCACGATATACAGGATTTTGCCAAAGGGTTCGTGTAGACTTTCCTTGGTGTA
TCCAACGGCGTCAGCCGAAAGTGAAACGTGATTTCATGCGTCATTTTGAACATTTTGTAAATCTTATTTA
ATAATGTGTGCGGCAATTCACATTTAATTTATGAATGTTTTCTTAACATCGCGGCAACTCAAGAAACGGC
AGGTTCGGATCTTAGCTACTAGAGAAAGAGGAGAAATACTAGATGCGTAAAGGCGAGGAGCTGTTCACTG
GTGTCGTCCCTATTCTGGTGGAACTGGATGGTGATGTCAACGGTCATAAGTTTTCCGTGCGTGGCGAGGG
TGAAGGTGACGCAACTAATGGTAAACTGACGCTGAAGTTCATCTGTACTACTGGTAAACTGCCGGTTCCT
TGGCCGACTCTGGTAACGACGCTGACTTATGGTGTTCAGTGCTTTGCTCGTTATCCGGACCATATGAAGC
AGCATGACTTCTTCAAGTCCGCCATGCCGGAAGGCTATGTGCAGGAACGCACGATTTCCTTTAAGGATGA
CGGCACGTACAAAACGCGTGCGGAAGTGAAATTTGAAGGCGATACCCTGGTAAACCGCATTGAGCTGAAA
GGCATTGACTTTAAAGAGGACGGCAATATCCTGGGCCATAAGCTGGAATACAATTTTAACAGCCACAATG
TTTACATCACCGCCGATAAACAAAAAAATGGCATTAAAGCGAATTTTAAAATTCGCCACAACGTGGAGGA
TGGCAGCGTGCAGCTGGCTGATCACTACCAGCAAAACACTCCAATCGGTGATGGTCCTGTTCTGCTGCCA
GACAATCACTATCTGAGCACGCAAAGCGTTCTGTCTAAAGATCCGAACGAGAAACGCGATCATATGGTTC
TGCTGGAGTTCGTAACCGCAGCGGGCATCACGCATGGTATGGATGAACTGTACAAATGACCAGGCATCAA
ATAAAACGAAAGGCTCAGTCGAAAGACTGGGCCTTTCGTTTTATCTGTTGTTTGTCGGTGAACGCTCTCT
ACTAGAGTCACACTGGCTCACCTTCGGGTGGGCCTTTCTGCGTTTATAGCTGTAATACGACTCACTATAG
GGGATAAGAGACGGCTCAACGCCCGTCTCACAGCGCAATATCAATTTATGGGTGTGATAATTATCAATTT
ATGGGTGTAATTATCATTTTATGGTTGTATCAACAAGGAGGACTTTGGCAGGTGCCTGCAGGATTCTTGC
TTATCGGCCAGCCTCGCAGAGCAGGATTCCCGTTGAGCACCGCCAGGTGCGAATAAGGGACAGTGAAGAA
GGAACACCCGCTCGCGGGTGGGCCTACTTCACCTATCCTGCCCGGCTGACGCCGTTGGATACACCAAGGA
AAGTCTACACGAACCCTTTGGCAAAATCCTGTATATCGTGCGAAAAAGGATGGATATACCGAAAAAATCG
CTATAATGACCCCGAAGCAGGGTTATGCAGCGGAAAAGAATGTCATGATAATAATGGTTTCTTAGACGTC
AGGTGGCACTTTTCGGGGAAATGTGCGCGGAACCCCTATTTGTTTATTTTTCTAAATACATTCAAATATG
TATCCGCTCATGAGACAATAACCCTGATAAATGCTTCAATAATATTGAAAAAGGAAGAGTATGAGTATTC
AACATTTCCGTGTCGCCCTTATTCCCTTTTTTGCGGCATTTTGCCTTCCTGTTTTTGCTCACCCAGAAAC
GCTGGTGAAAGTAAAAGATGCTGAAGATCAGTTGGGTGCACGAGTGGGTTACATCGAACTGGATCTCAAC
AGCGGTAAGATCCTTGAGAGTTTTCGCCCCGAAGAACGTTTTCCAATGATGAGCACTTTTAAAGTTCTGC
TATGTGGCGCGGTATTATCCCGTATTGACGCCGGGCAAGAGCAACTCGGTCGCCGCATACACTATTCTCA
GAATGACTTGGTTGAGTACTCACCAGTCACAGAAAAGCATCTTACGGATGGCATGACAGTAAGAGAATTA
TGCAGTGCTGCCATAACCATGAGTGATAACACTGCGGCCAACTTACTTCTGACAACGATCGGAGGACCGA
AGGAGCTAACCGCTTTTTTGCACAACATGGGGGATCATGTAACTCGCCTTGATCGTTGGGAACCGGAGCT
GAATGAAGCCATACCAAACGACGAGCGTGACACCACGATGCCTGTAGCAATGGCAACAACGTTGCGCAAA
CTATTAACTGGCGAACTACTTACTCTAGCTTCCCGGCAACAATTAATAGACTGGATGGAGGCGGATAAAG
TTGCAGGACCACTTCTGCGCTCGGCCCTTCCGGCTGGCTGGTTTATTGCTGATAAATCTGGAGCCGGTGA
GCGTGGCTCTCGCGGTATCATTGCAGCACTGGGGCCAGATGGTAAGCCCTCCCGTATCGTAGTTATCTAC
ACGACGGGGAGTCAGGCAACTATGGATGAACGAAATAGACAGATCGCTGAGATAGGTGCCTCACTGATTA
AGCATTGGTAACTGTCAGACCCGGCCACGATGCGTCCGGCGTAGAGGATCTGAAGATCAGCAGTTCAACC
TGTTGATAGTACGTACTAAGCTCTCATGTTTCACGTACTAAGCTCTCATGTTTAACGTACTAAGCTCTCA
TGTTTAACGAACTAAACCCTCATGGCTAACGTACTAAGCTCTCATGGCTAACGTACTAAGCTCTCATGTT
TCACGTACTAAGCTCTCATGTTTGAACAATAAAATTAATATAAATCAGCAACTTAAATAGCCTCTAAGGT
TTTAAGTTTTATAAGAAAAAAAAGAATATATAAGGCTTTTAAAGCTTTTAAGGTTTAACGGTTGTGGACA
ACAAGCCAGGGATGTAACGCACTGAGAAGCCCTTAGAGCCTCTCAAAGCAATTTTGAGTGACACAGGAAC
ACTTAACGGCTGACATGGGCAAGTTTACTCATATATACTTTAGATTGATTTAAAACTTCATTTTTAATTT
AAAAGG
Features (pLannotate 1.2.2; 12 found; start..end, strand, type, name):
     89..119     +  promoter       lac promoter: promoter for the E. coli lac operon
   3643..3660    +  CDS            SET1 (fragment): solubility-enhancement tag derived from T7 phage gene 10B
   8716..8744    +  promoter       Pc promoter: intI1 (promoter lies within the coding sequence); class 1 integron promoter
   8933..9466    +  CDS            GmR: gentamycin acetyltransferase; aacC1; confers resistance to gentamycin
   9843..10556   +  CDS            superfolder GFP: GFP variant that folds robustly even when fused to poorly folded proteins (Pédelacq et al., 2006)
  10568..10639   +  terminator     rrnB T1 terminator: transcription terminator T1 from the E. coli rrnB gene
  10655..10682   +  terminator     T7Te terminator: phage T7 early transcription terminator
  10693..10711   +  promoter       T7 promoter: promoter for bacteriophage T7 RNA polymerase
  10855..10963   -  oriT           oriT: incP origin of transfer
  11156..11260   +  promoter       AmpR promoter: bla
  11261..12121   +  CDS            AmpR: β-lactamase; bla; confers resistance to ampicillin, carbenicillin, and related antibiotics
  12157..12545   +  rep_origin     R6K γ ori: γ replication origin from E. coli plasmid R6K; requires the R6K initiator protein pi for replication
