[The description below was written by a language model from this plasmid's Addgene catalogue record and pLannotate feature annotations shown in this document.]
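Description:
pBFC0619 is a 12.6 kb bacterial expression and delivery plasmid carrying the all-in-one VcDART system, a CRISPR-guided transposition machinery derived from Vibrio cholerae. The backbone is a conditional suicide design. The R6K γ origin replicates only in hosts that supply the pi initiator protein, so the plasmid is maintained at low copy in pir+ E. coli. An RP4/incP oriT allows it to be mobilised by conjugation into recipient bacteria, where it cannot replicate. Backbone selection is through bla (ampicillin resistance), and the cargo adds gentamicin resistance.

A lac promoter at the start of the record drives the V. cholerae genes listed in the catalogue: tnsA, tnsB, tnsC, tnsD (as recorded), tniQ, a cas8-cas5 fusion, cas7 and cas6. The automated annotation does not call these coding regions, leaving a large unannotated span between the promoter and the cargo. A short hit to a solubility tag within that span is probably incidental. The crRNA position holds a non-targeting stuffer (Vc_2xBsaI_NT) flanked by two BsaI sites, so users clone in their own spacer to direct insertion to a chosen genomic site. The Tn7-type transposon carries the cargo, a gentamicin acetyltransferase gene under the Pc integron promoter followed by superfolder GFP and the rrnB T1 and T7Te terminators. Transposon ends are not annotated. A 2xBsmBI site permits insertion of transposon barcodes.

As supplied, the plasmid serves as a cloning entry vector and non-targeting control. Once a guide is added, it is intended for conjugative delivery and RNA-programmed, site-specific integration of a selectable, fluorescent marker, supporting species- and locus-specific editing in bacterial communities.
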