Addgene plasmid #186690: pBFC0619
Purpose: VcDART under control of Lac promoter, Vc_2xBsaI_NT gRNA, GmR+sfGFP cargo
Depositing lab: Jennifer Doudna. Depositing organization: University of California, Berkeley. Publication: Species- and site-specific genome editing in complex bacterial communities. Rubin BE, Diamond S, Cress BF, Crits-Christoph A, Lou YC, Borges AL, Shivram H, He C, Xu M, Zhou Z, Smith SJ, Rovinsky R, Smock DCJ, Tang K, Owens TK, Krishnappa N, Sachdeva R, Barrangou R, Deutschbauer AM, Banfield JF, Doudna JA. Nat Microbiol. 2022 Jan;7(1):34-47. doi: 10.1038/s41564-021-01014-7. Epub 2021 Dec 6. PubMed 34873292.
Backbone
  Vector backbone: R6K conditional origin, bla, RP4 oriT
  Vector type: Bacterial Expression
Growth in bacteria
  Bacterial resistance: Ampicillin and Gentamicin, 100 & 10 μg/mL
  Growth temperature: 37°C
  Growth strain: EC100D pir+
  Copy number: Low Copy
Gene/Insert 1
  Gene/Insert name: tnsA
  Species: Vibrio cholerae
  Promoter: PLac
  Cloning method: Unknown
  Sequencing primers: 5′ unknown
Gene/Insert 2
  Gene/Insert name: tnsB
  Species: Vibrio cholerae
Gene/Insert 3
  Gene/Insert name: tnsC
  Species: Vibrio cholerae
Gene/Insert 4
  Gene/Insert name: tnsD
  Species: Vibrio cholerae
Gene/Insert 5
  Gene/Insert name: tniQ
  Species: Vibrio cholerae
Gene/Insert 6
  Gene/Insert name: cas8-cas5 fusion
  Species: Vibrio cholerae
Gene/Insert 7
  Gene/Insert name: cas7
  Species: Vibrio cholerae
Gene/Insert 8
  Gene/Insert name: cas6
  Species: Vibrio cholerae
Gene/Insert 9
  Gene/Insert name: Vc_2xBsaI_NT (Guide Stuffer) crRNA
  Species: Vibrio cholerae
Gene/Insert 10
  Gene/Insert name: Tn7 transposon
  Species: Vibrio cholerae
Gene/Insert 11
  Gene/Insert name: GmR+sfGFP VcDART Cargo (alt name: gentamicin marker+sfGFP VcDART Cargo)
Terms and licenses: Academic/Nonprofit Terms; Industry Terms: Not Available to Industry
Depositor comments: Clone guides using the 2xBsaI cloning site. Clone Tn barcodes using the 2xBsmBI cloning site.
How to cite: pBFC0619 was a gift from Jennifer Doudna (Addgene plasmid # 186690 ; http://n2t.net/addgene:186690 ; RRID:Addgene_186690)
